Addgene plasmid #41514: TAL-4G1
Depositing lab: Veit Hornung. Depositing organization: Universitaetsklinikum Bonn. Publication: A ligation-independent cloning technique for high-throughput assembly of transcription activator-like effector genes. Schmid-Burgk JL, Schmidt T, Kaiser V, Honing K, Hornung V. Nat Biotechnol. 2012 Dec 16. doi: 10.1038/nbt.2460. PubMed 23242165.
Backbone
  Vector backbone: Custom backbone
  Backbone size w/o insert (bp): 2961
  Vector type: PCR Cloning Vector
Growth in bacteria
  Bacterial resistance: Ampicillin, 100 μg/mL
  Growth temperature: 37°C
  Growth strain: DH10B
  Copy number: High Copy
Gene/Insert
  Gene/Insert name: 4G1
  Species: Synthetic
  Insert size (bp): 118
  Cloning method: Unknown
  Sequencing primers: 5′ M13_pUC_fwd; 3′ M13_pUC_rev
Terms and licenses: Academic/Nonprofit Terms; Industry Terms: Not Available to Industry
How to cite: TAL-4G1 was a gift from Veit Hornung (Addgene plasmid # 41514 ; http://n2t.net/addgene:41514 ; RRID:Addgene_41514)
