[The description below was written by a language model from this plasmid's Addgene catalogue record.]
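Description:
TAL-4G1 is a small bacterial cloning plasmid that serves as a storage and template vector for a single synthetic building block used in assembling transcription activator-like effector (TALE) genes. It is built on a custom backbone of 2,961 bp, catalogued as a PCR cloning vector, and is maintained in E. coli at high copy number under ampicillin selection. The record does not name the origin of replication or give a feature table. However, the listed M13/pUC forward and reverse sequencing primers indicate that the insert sits between standard pUC-style primer sites, which allows it to be sequence-verified or amplified from the flanks.

The payload is a 118 bp synthetic fragment called 4G1. The record does not define this name, give the insert's composition, or state how it was cloned into the backbone. Its length is roughly that of a single TALE repeat unit plus flanking sequence, and the name may encode the module's position and base specificity within the library, but neither reading is confirmed by the catalogue fields. No promoter, tag, reporter or eukaryotic expression element is listed, so the plasmid appears to act as a parts donor rather than an expression construct.

TAL-4G1 belongs to a plasmid collection deposited with a method for ligation-independent cloning and high-throughput assembly of TALE genes. In that approach, prefabricated repeat modules are joined in a defined order through complementary single-stranded overhangs, without ligase, to produce custom DNA-binding arrays. Such arrays are typically fused to nuclease or transcriptional effector domains for genome editing or gene regulation. This plasmid would normally be used together with the other members of the library rather than alone.
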