>Addgene plasmid #41514 | TAL-4G1 | depositor partial sequence | sequence record 55383 | TAL-4G1 sequence 118 bps
GAATGCAGGTTGTCGCCATCGCCTCTAACAAGGGGGGAAAGCAGGCTCTTGAGACTGTTCAGAGACTTCT
CCCAGTTCTCTGTCAAGCCCACGGTTTGACACCCGACCAAGGGCATTC
