>Addgene plasmid #41514 | TAL-4G1 | addgene partial sequence | sequence record 55933 | M13_pUC_fwd
TCGAGCTCGGTACCTCGCGAATGCATCTAGATATTTGGGAATGCCCTTGGTCGGGTGTCAAACCGTGGGC
TTGACAGAGAACTGGGAGAAGTCTCTGAACAGTCTCAAGAGCCTGCTTTCCCCCCTTGTTAGAGGCGATG
GCGACAACCTGCATTCATTTGGATCGGATCCCGGGCCCGTCGACTGCAGAGGCCTGCATGCAAGCTTGGC
GTAATCATGGTCATAGCTGTTTCCTGTGTGAAATTGTTATCCGCTCACAATTCCACACAACATACGAGCC
GGAAGCATAAAGTGTAAAGCCTGGGGTGCCTAATGAGTGAGCTAACTCACATTAATTGCGTTGCGCTCAC
TGCCCGCTTTCCAGTCGGGAAACCTGTCGTGCCAGCTGCATTAATGAATCGGCCAACGCGCGGGGAGAGG
CGGTTTGCGTATTGGGCGCTCTTCCGCTTCCTCGCTCACTGACTCGCTGCGCTCGGTCGTTCGGCTGCGG
CGAGCGGTATCAGCTCACTCAAAGGCGGTAATACGGTTATCCACAGAATCAGGGGATAACGCAGGAAAGA
ACATGTGAGCAAAAGGCCAGCAAAAGGCCAGGAACCGTAAAAAGGCCGCGTTGCTGGCGTTTTTCCATAG
GCTCCGCCCCCCTGACGAGCATCACAAAAATCGACGCTCAAGTCAGAGGTGGCGAAACCCGACAGGACTA
TAAAGATACCAGGCGTTTCCCCCTGGAAGCTCCCTCGTGCGCTCTCCTGTTCCGACCCTGCCGCTTACCG
GATACCTGTCCGCCTTTCTCCCTTCGGGAAGCGTGGCGCTTTCTCATAGCTCACGCTGTAGGTATCTCAG
TTCGGTGTAGGTCGTTCGCTCCAAGCTGGGCTGTGTGCACGAAC
